Addgene plasmid #127029: pJUMP18-cI_O
Purpose: Basic Part O- ORF; cI; transcription factor from lambda phage.
Depositing lab: Chris French. Depositing organization: University of Edinburgh. Publication: Joint universal modular plasmids (JUMP): a flexible vector platform for synthetic biology. Valenzuela-Ortega M, French C. Synth Biol (Oxf). 2021 Feb 2;6(1):ysab003. doi: 10.1093/synbio/ysab003. eCollection 2021. PubMed 33623824.
Backbone
  Vector backbone: pJUMP18-Uac
  Backbone manufacturer: Backbone derived from SEVA.
  Vector type: Bacterial Expression, Synthetic Biology
Growth in bacteria
  Bacterial resistance: Ampicillin, 100 μg/mL
  Growth temperature: 37°C
  Growth strain: JM109
  Copy number: High Copy
Gene/Insert
  Gene/Insert name: Part cI_o
  Species: Synthetic
  Mutation: None
  Cloning method: Restriction Enzyme; 5′ cloning site Unknown (unknown if destroyed)
Terms and licenses: Academic/Nonprofit Terms; Industry Terms: Not Available to Industry
Depositor comments: Part based on sequence from iGEM part BBa_C0051 Please visit https://www.biorxiv.org/content/10.1101/799585v1 for bioRxiv preprint.
How to cite: pJUMP18-cI_O was a gift from Chris French (Addgene plasmid # 127029 ; http://n2t.net/addgene:127029 ; RRID:Addgene_127029)
