[The description below was written by a language model from this plasmid's Addgene catalogue record and pLannotate feature annotations shown in this document.]
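Description:
pJUMP18-cI_O is a small (about 3.3 kb) bacterial part-storage plasmid from the Joint Universal Modular Plasmids (JUMP) synthetic biology platform, built on the SEVA-derived pJUMP18-Uac backbone. It holds a basic "O" (open reading frame) part encoding cI, the transcriptional repressor of bacteriophage lambda, with the sequence based on an iGEM registry part and no mutations recorded. The plasmid replicates in E. coli at high copy from a ColE1/pUC-type origin and is selected with ampicillin through the bla beta-lactamase gene, which is driven by its own promoter and followed by an fd phage terminator. An incP oriT is also present, so the plasmid could in principle be mobilised by conjugation when transfer functions are supplied in trans.

In the annotated sequence the cI coding region sits between a BioBrick prefix and suffix, which reflects the platform's compatibility with BioBrick-style assembly. The cloning region is insulated by a lambda t0 terminator downstream and an rrnB T1 terminator on the opposite strand upstream. No promoter or ribosome binding site driving cI is annotated, as expected for a promoterless ORF part meant to be combined with other basic parts into transcription units rather than expressed from this vector. A short lacI fragment and a CAP binding site near the cloning site appear to be remnants of a lac-derived cassette in the parent backbone, although the record does not explain their role. The specific restriction sites used for cloning are not stated. The part would typically serve as a repressor module in engineered gene circuits, paired with lambda cI-regulated promoters.
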