Features (pLannotate 1.2.2; 12 found; start..end, strand, type, name):
     39..60      +  misc_feature   BioBrick prefix: BioBrick prefix for parts that do not start with "ATG"
     86..792     +  CDS            λ repressor (fragment) (sequence partly withheld): phage λ repressor; cI
    817..837     +  misc_feature   BioBrick suffix: universal suffix for all parts
    871..965     +  terminator     lambda t0 terminator: transcription terminator from phage lambda
   1038..1129    +  promoter       AmpR promoter: bla
   1130..1987    +  CDS            bla: BLAT_ECOLX - Experimental evidence at protein level: Swiss-Prot protein existence level 1. TEM-type are the most prevalent beta-lactamases in enterobacteria; they hydrolyze the beta-lactam bond in susceptible beta-lactam antibiotics, thus conferring resistance to penicillins and cephalosporins. TEM-3 and TEM-4 are capable of hydrolyzing cefotaxime and ceftazidime. TEM-5 is capable of hydrolyzing ceftazidime. TEM-6 is capable of hydrolyzing ceftazidime and aztreonam. TEM-8/CAZ-2, TEM- 16/CAZ-7 and TEM-24/CAZ-6 are markedly active against ceftazidime. IRT- 4 shows resistance to beta-lactamase in
   1994..2033    +  terminator     fd terminator: central terminator from bacteriophage fd (Otsuka and Kunisawa, 1982)
   2180..2288    +  oriT           oriT: incP origin of transfer
   2324..2912    +  rep_origin     ori: high-copy-number ColE1/pMB1/pBR322/pUC origin of replication
   3095..3187    +  CDS            lacI (fragment): lac repressor; lacI; The lac repressor binds to the lac operator to inhibit transcription in E. coli. This inhibition can be relieved by adding lactose or isopropyl-β-D-thiogalactopyranoside (IPTG).
   3200..3221    +  protein_bind   CAP binding site: CAP binding activates transcription in the presence of cAMP. E. coli catabolite activator protein
   3255..3341    -  terminator     rrnB T1 terminator: Escherichia coli rrnB; transcription terminator T1 from the E. coli rrnB gene
>Addgene plasmid #127029 | pJUMP18-cI_O | addgene full sequence | sequence record 248402 | Addgene NGS Result
TTAATTAAGGAGTTTTGCAGGTGCACCTGCTTTTCGCTGAATTCGCGGCCGCTTCTAGAGGGTCTGCGAT
GTTTGGTCTCTAGCCAGCACAAAAAAGAAA
[261 nt withheld, positions 101-361]
ATGCAGCCGTCACTTAGAAGTGAGTATGAGTACCCTGTTTTTTCTCATGTTCAGGCAGGGATGTTCTCAC
CTGAGCTTAGAACCTTTACCAAAGGTGATGCGGAGAGATGGGTAAGCACAACCAAAAAAGCCAGTGATTC
TGCATTCTGGCTTGAGGTTGAAGGTAATTCCATGACCGCACCAACAGGCTCCAAGCCAAGCTTTCCTGAC
GGAATGTTAATTCTCGTTGACCCTGAGCAGGCTGTTGAGCCAGGTGATTTCTGCATAGCCAGACTTGGGG
GTGATGAGTTTACCTTCAAGAAACTGATCAGGGATAGCGGTCAGGTGTTTTTACAACCACTAAACCCACA
GTACCCAATGATCCCATGCAATGAGAGTTGTTCCGTTGTGGGGAAAGTTATCGCTAGTCAGTGGCCTGAA
GAGACTTTTGGTTCGTGAGACCTTTCATCGCGACCTACTAGTAGCGGCCGCTGCAGGGAGTTGTCTTCGA
AGACTTCGCTCTAGTCTTGGACTCCTGTTGATAGATCCAGTAATGACCTCAGAACTCCATCTGGATTTGT
TCAGAACGCTCGGTTGCCGCCGGGCGTTTTTTATTGGTGAGAATCCAGGGGTCCCCAATAATTACGATTT
AAATTAGTAGCCCGCCTAATGAGCGGGCTTTTTTTTAATTCCCCTATTTGTTTATTTTTCTAAATACATT
CAAATATGTATCCGCTCATGAGACAATAACCCTGATAAATGCTTCAATAATATTGAAAAAGGAAGAGTAT
GAGCATTCAGCATTTTCGTGTGGCGCTGATTCCGTTTTTTGCGGCGTTTTGCCTGCCGGTGTTTGCGCAT
CCGGAAACCCTGGTGAAAGTGAAAGATGCGGAAGATCAACTGGGTGCGCGCGTGGGCTATATTGAACTGG
ATCTGAACAGCGGCAAAATTCTGGAATCTTTTCGTCCGGAAGAACGTTTTCCGATGATGAGCACCTTTAA
AGTGCTGCTGTGCGGTGCGGTTCTGAGCCGTGTGGATGCGGGCCAGGAACAACTGGGCCGTCGTATTCAT
TATAGCCAGAACGATCTGGTGGAATATAGCCCGGTGACCGAAAAACATCTGACCGATGGCATGACCGTGC
GTGAACTGTGCAGCGCGGCGATTACCATGAGCGATAACACCGCGGCGAACCTGCTGCTGACGACCATTGG
CGGTCCGAAAGAACTGACCGCGTTTCTGCATAACATGGGCGATCATGTGACCCGTCTGGATCGTTGGGAA
CCGGAACTGAACGAAGCGATTCCGAACGATGAACGTGATACCACCATGCCGGCAGCAATGGCGACCACCC
TGCGTAAACTGCTGACGGGTGAGCTGCTGACCCTGGCAAGCCGCCAGCAACTGATTGATTGGATGGAAGC
GGATAAAGTGGCGGGTCCGCTGCTGCGTAGCGCGCTGCCGGCTGGCTGGTTTATTGCGGATAAAAGCGGT
GCGGGCGAACGTGGCAGCCGTGGCATTATTGCGGCGCTGGGCCCGGATGGTAAACCGAGCCGTATTGTGG
TGATTTATACCACCGGCAGCCAGGCGACGATGGATGAACGTAACCGTCAGATTGCGGAAATTGGCGCGAG
CCTGATTAAACATTGGTAAACCGATACAATTAAAGGCTCCTTTTGGAGCCTTTTTTTTTGGACGACCCTT
GTCCTTTTCCGCTGCATAACCCTGCTTCGGGGTCATTATAGCGATTTTTTCGGTATATCCATCCTTTTTC
GCACGATATACAGGATTTTGCCAAAGGGTTCGTGTAGACTTTCCTTGGTGTATCCAACGGCGTCAGCCGG
GCAGGATAGGTGAAGTAGGCCCACCCGCGAGCGGGTGTTCCTTCTTCACTGTCCCTTATTCGCACCTGGC
GGTGCTCAACGGGAATCCTGCTCTGCGAGGCTGGCCGTAGGCCGGCCCCGTAGAAAAGATCAAAGGATCT
TCTTGAGATCCTTTTTTTCTGCGCGTAATCTGCTGCTTGCAAACAAAAAAACCACCGCTACCAGCGGTGG
TTTGTTTGCCGGATCAAGAGCTACCAACTCTTTTTCCGAAGGTAACTGGCTTCAGCAGAGCGCAGATACC
AAATACTGTTCTTCTAGTGTAGCCGTAGTTAGGCCACCACTTCAAGAACTCTGTAGCACCGCCTACATAC
CTCGCTCTGCTAATCCTGTTACCAGTGGCTGCTGCCAGTGGCGATAAGTCGTGTCTTACCGGGTTGGACT
CAAGACGATAGTTACCGGATAAGGCGCAGCGGTCGGGCTGAACGGGGGGTTCGTGCACACAGCCCAGCTT
GGAGCGAACGACCTACACCGAACTGAGATACCTACAGCGTGAGCTATGAGAAAGCGCCACGCTTCCCGAA
GGGAGAAAGGCGGACAGGTATCCGGTAAGCGGCAGGGTCGGAACAGGAGAGCGCACGAGGGAGCTTCCAG
GGGGAAACGCCTGGTATCTTTATAGTCCTGTCGGGTTTCGCCACCTCTGACTTGAGCGTCGATTTTTGTG
ATGCTCGTCAGGGGGGCGGAGCCTATGGAAAAACGCCAGCAACGCGGCCTTTTTACGGTTCCTGGCCTTT
TGCTGGCCTTTTGCTCACATGTTCTTTCCTGCGTTATCCCCTGATTCTGTGGATAACCGTATTACCGCCT
TTGAGTGAGCTGATACCGCTCGCCGCAGCCGAACGACCGAGCGCAGCGAGTCAGTGAGCGAGGAAGCGGA
AGAGCGCCCAATACGCAAACCGCCTCTCCCCGCGCGTTGGCCGATTCATTAATGCAGCTGGCACGACAGG
TTTCCCGACTGGAAAGCGGGCAGTGAGCGCAACGCAATTAATGTGAGTTAGCTCACTCATTAGGCAGGCG
CGCCCAGCTGTCTAGGGCGGCGGATTTGTCCTACTCAGGAGAGCGTTCACCGACAAACAACAGATAAAAC
GAAAGGCCCAGTCTTTCGACTGAGCCTTTCGTTTTATTTGATGCCT
